>Addgene plasmid #173507 | pICSL86977OD:PITG_02860a | addgene full sequence | sequence record 342112 | Addgene NGS Result
GGGCTTGGCTGCACCGGAATCAGCACGAAGTCGGCTGCCTTGATCGCGGACACAGCCAAGTCCGCCGCCT
GGGGCGCTCCGTCGATCACTACGAAGTCGCGCCGGCCGATGGCCTTCACGTCGCGGTCAATCGTCGGGCG
GTCGATGCCGACAACGGTTAGCGGTTGATCTTCCCGCACGGCCGCCCAATCGCGGGCACTGCCCTGGGGA
TCGGAATCGACTAACAGAACATCGGCCCCGGCGAGTTGCAGGGCGCGGGCTAGATGGGTTGCGATGGTCG
TCTTGCCTGACCCGCCTTTCTGGTTAAGTACAGCGATAACCTTCATGCGTTCCCCTTGCGTATTTGTTTA
TTTACTCATCGCATCATATACGCAGCGACCGCATGACGCAAGCTGTTTTACTCAAATACACATCACCTTT
TTAGACGGCGGCGCTCGGTTTCTTCAGCGGCCAAGCTGGCCGGCCAGGCCGCCAGCTTGGCATCAGACAA
ACCGGCCAGGATTTCATGCAGCCGCACGGCTGACTCCCGAGGGGAACCCTGTGGTTGGCATGCACATACA
AATGGACGAACGGATAAACCTTTTCACGCCCTTTTAAATATCCGATTATTCTAATAAACGCTCTTTTCTC
TTAGGTTTACCCGCCAATATATCCTGTCAAACACTGATAGTTTAAACGGATCACTTCGTGTCCCTCGGTC
ACATGTGCATCCTCTAGTAGCGGTCCTGCTGAGCCTCGACATGTTGTCGCAAAATTCGCCCTGGACCCGC
CCAACGATTTGTCGTCACTGTCAAGGTTTGACCTGCACTTCATTTGGGGCCCACATACACCAAAAAAATG
CTGCATAATTCTCGGGGCAGCAAGTCGGTTACCCGGCCGCCGTGCTGGACCGGGTTGAATGGTGCCCGTA
ACTTTCGGTAGAGCGGACGGCCAATACTCAACTTCAAGGAATCTCACCCATGCGCGCCGGCGGGGAACCG
GAGTTCCCTTCAGTGAGCGTTATTAGTTCGCCGCTCGGTGTGTCGTAGATACTAGCCCCTGGGGCACTTT
TGAAATTTGAATAAGATTTATGTAATCAGTCTTTTAGGTTTGACCGGTTCTGCCGCTTTTTTTAAAATTG
GATTTGTAATAATAAAACGCAATTGTTTGTTATTGTGGCGCTCTATCATAGATGTCGCTATAAACCTATT
CAGCACAATATATTGTTTTCATTTTAATATTGTACATATAAGTAGTAGGGTACAATCAGTAAATTGAACG
GAGAATATTATTCATAAAAATACGATAGTAACGGGTGATATATTCATTAGAATGAACCGAAACCGGCGGT
AAGGATCTGAGCTACACATGCTCAGGTTTTTTACAACGTGCACAACAGAATTGAAAGCAAATATCATGCG
ATCATAGGCTTCTCGCATATCTCATTAAAGCAGGACAAGCTCAAGGTCCCCTGAAAGCCTGAGGGTCCTT
CAAGTACTTAGTGTACAAGTTAGAGATCCTAGCAGCAGTGTCGATAGGGTATCCAGACCTGAAGATCTCG
TCGTACACGTCAAGAGCCTGAGACTTCTTCTGCAAGAAAGCAGAGAACATTGATGAAAGCTCCTTGATAG
CAGCCACCTCGTCGTCGTCCAACCTGAACAACTCAGACAACTTAGTCATTGTATCGATAATTGTAAATGT
AATTGTAATGTTGTTTGTTGTTTGTTGTTGTTGGTAATTGTTGTAAAAATGAGCTCTTATACTCGAGCGT
GTCCTCTCCAAATGAAATGAACTTCCTTATATAGAGGAAGGGTCTTGCGAAGGATAGTGGGATTGTGCGT
CATCCCTTACGTCAGTGGAGATGTCACATCAATCCACTTGCTTTGTAGACGTGGTTGGAACCTCTTCTTT
TTCCACGATGCTCCTCGTGGGTGGGGGTCCATCTTTGGGACCACTGTCGGCAGAGAGATCTTGAATGATA
GCCTTTCCTTTATCGCAATGATGGCATTTGTAGGAGCCACCTTCCTTTTCTACTGTCCTTTCGATGAAGT
GACAGATAGCTGGGCAATGGAATCCGAGGAGGTTTCCCGAAATTATCCTTTGTTGAAAAGTCTCAATAGC
CCTTTGATCTTCTGAGACTGTATCTTTGACATTTTTGGAGTAGACCAGAGTGTCGTGCTCCACCATGTTG
ACGAAGATTTTCTTCTTGTCATTGAGTCGTAAAAGACTCTGTATGAACTGTTCGCCAGTCTTGACGGCGA
GTTCTGTTAGATCCTCGATTTGAATCTTAGACTCCATGCATGGCCTTAGATTCAGTAGGAACTACCTTTT
TAGAGACTCCAATCTCTATTACTTGCCTTGGTTTATGAAGCAAGCCTTGAATCGTCCATACTGGAATAGT
ACTTCTGATCTTGAGAAATATGTCTTTCTCTGTGTTCTTGATGCAATTAGTCCTGAATCTTTTGACTGCA
TCTTTAACCTTCTTGGGAAGGTATTTGATCTCCTGGAGATTGTTACTCGGGTAGATCGTCTTGATGAGAC
TTGCTGCGTAGGCCTCTCTAACCATCTGTGGGTCAGCATTCTTTCTGAAATTGAAGAGGCTAACCTTCTC
ATTATCAGTGGTGAACATAGTGTCGTCACCTTCACCTTCGAACTTCCTTCCTAGATCGTAAAGATAGAGG
AAATCGTCCATTGTAATCTCCGGGGCAAAGGAGATCTCTTTTGGGGCTGGATCACTGCTGGGCCTTTTGG
TTCCTAGCGTGAGCCAGTGGGCTTTTTGCTTTGGTGGGCTTGTTAGGGCCTTAGCAAAGCTCTTGGGCTT
GAGTTGAGCTTCTCCTTTGGGGATGAAGTTCAACCTGTCTGTTTGCTGACTTGTTGTGTACGCGTCAGCT
GCTGCTCTTGCCTCTGTAATAGTGGCAAATTTCTTGTGTGCAACTCCGGGAACGCCGTTTGTTGCCGCCT
TTGTACAACCCCAGTCATCGTATATACCGGCATGTGGACCGTTATACACAACGTAGTAGTTGATATGAGG
GTGTTGAATACCCGATTCTGCTCTGAGAGGAGCAACTGTGCTGTTAAGCTCAGATTTTTGTGGGATTGGA
ATTCCTCCAAGCTTGAATTCTTGCAGCGCTCCAATTCAGCAAGCGTCGATCTAGTAACATAGATGACACC
GCGCGCGATAATTTATCCTAGTTTGCGCGCTATATTTTGTTTTCTATCGCGTATTAAATGTATAATTGCG
GGACTCTAATCATAAAAACCCATCTCATAAATAACGTCATGCATTACATGTTAATTATTACATGCTTAAC
GTAATTCAACAGAAATTATATGATAATCATCGCAAGACCGGCAACAGGATTCAATCTTAAGAAACTTTAT
TGCCAAATGTTTGAACGATCTGCTTGACTCTAGATCCAGAGTCCCGCTCAAATCTCAGTCACAGGAAGAA
CAGGTCTAGGAGGAACAGGAAGAGAGAAATCAAGCTGCCAGAATCCCACATCATGCCAATTTCCATGTTT
GAAACCAGCAGCTCTAAGCATTCCCCTAGGAGCATAACCAAGAGCCTCATGCATCCTCACAGAAGGATCA
TTAGGAAGTCCAATCACAGCAACCACAGACTTGAAACCCTGAGCCTCCAAAGACTTCAAAAGATGAGTGT
AAAGAGTAGATCCAAGACCAGTTCTTTGATGCCTAGGAGACACGTAAACAGTAGACTCAGCAGTCCAATC
GTAAGCATTCCTAGCCTTCCAAGGACCAGCATAAGCAATACCAGCCACTTCACCATCCACTTCAGCAACA
AGCCAAGGATACCTCTCTCTAAGCCTCACAAGATCATCAGTCCACTCTTGTGGTTCTTGAGGCTCAGTCC
TGAAATTCACAGTAGAAGTCTCAATGTAATGATTCACAATAGTGCACACAGCAGGCATATCAGCCTCAGT
AGCCCTTCTAATATCAGCAGGCCTTCTTTCAGGAGACATGCGAAACGATCCAGATCCGGTGCAGATTATT
TGGATTGAGAGTGAATATGAGACTCTAATTGGATACCGAGGGGAATTTATGGAACGTCAGTGGAGCATTT
TGACAAGAAATATTTGCTAGCTGATAGTGACCTTAGGCGACTTTTGAACGCGCAATAATGGTTTCTGACG
TATGTGCTTAGCTCATTAAACTCCAGAAACCCGCGGCTGAGTGGCTCCTTCAACGTTGCGGTTCTGTCAG
TTCCAAACGTAAAACGGCTTGTCCCGCGTCATCGGCGGGGGTCATAACGTGACTCCCTTAATTCTCCGCT
CCGGATCCGAATTCGGCACAGAGTGTTCAACCCCAGTACATTAAAAACGTCCGCAATGTGTTATTAAGTT
GTCTAAGCGTCAATTTGTTTACACCACAATATATCCTGCCACCAGCCAGCCAACAGCTCCCCGACCGGCA
GCTCGGCACAAAATCACCACTCGATACAGGCAGCCCATCAACCATGACTACTGTCCGGTCCAACAGATCC
GAGCAGGAACCGTAAAAAGGCCGCGTTGCTGGCGTTTTTCCATAGGCTCCGCCCCCCTGACGAGCATCAC
AAAAATCGACGCTCAAGTCAGAGGTGGCGAAACCCGACAGGACTATAAAGATACCAGGCGTTTCCCCCTG
GAAGCTCCCTCGTGCGCTCTCCTGTTCCGACCCTGCCGCTTACCGGATACCTGTCCGCCTTTCTCCCTTC
GGGAAGCGTGGCGCTTTCTCATAGCTCACGCTGTAGGTATCTCAGTTCGGTGTAGGTCGTTCGCTCCAAG
CTGGGCTGTGTGCACGAACCCCCCGTTCAGCCCGACCGCTGCGCCTTATCCGGTAACTATCGTCTTGAGT
CCAACCCGGTAAGACACGACTTATCGCCACTGGCAGCAGCCACTGGTAACAGGATTAGCAGAGCGAGGTA
TGTAGGCGGTGCTACAGAGTTCTTGAAGTGGTGGCCTAACTACGGCTACACTAGAAGAACAGTATTTGGT
ATCTGCGCTCTGCTGAAGCCAGTTACCTTCGGAAAAAGAGTTGGTAGCTCTTGATCCGGCAAACAAACCA
CCGCTGGTAGCGGTGGTTTTTTTGTTTGCAAGCAGCAGATTACGCGCAGAAAAAAAGGATCTCAAGAAGA
TCCTTTGATCTTTTCTACGGGGTCTGACGCTCAGTGGAACGAAAACTCACGTTAAGGGATTTTGGTCATG
AGATTATCAAAAAGGATCTTCACCTAGATCCTTTTAAATTAAAAATGAAGTTTTAAATCAATCTAAAGTA
TATATGAGTAAACTTGGTCTGACAGCTAAAACAATTCATCCAGTAAAATATAATATTTTATTTTCTCCCA
ATCAGGCTTGATCCCCAGTAAGTCAAAAAATAGCTCGACATACTGTTCTTCCCCGATATCCTCCCTGAGC
GACCGGACGCAGAAGGCAATGTCATACCACTTGTCCGCCCTGCCGCTTCTCCCAAGATCAATAAAGCCAC
TTACTTTGCCATCTTTCACAAAGATGTTGCTGTCTCCCAGGTCGCCGTGGGAAAAGACAAGTTCCTCTTC
GGGCTTTTCCGTCTTTAAAAAATCATACAGCTCGCGCGGATCTTTAAATGGAGTGTCCTCTTCCCAGTTT
TCGCAATCCACATCGGCCAGATCGTTATTCAGTAAGTAATCCAATTCGGCTAAGCGGCTGTCTAAGCTAT
TCGTATAGGGACAATCCGATATGTCGATGGAGTGAAAGAGCCTGATGCACTCCGCATACAGCTCGATAAT
CTTTTCAGGGCTTTGTTCATCTTCATACTCTTCCGAGCAAAGGACGCCATCGGCCTCACTCATGAGCAGA
TTGCTCCAGCCATCATGCCGTTCAAAGTGCAGGACCTTTGGAACAGGCAGCTTTCCTTCCAGCCATAGCA
TCATGTCCTTTTCCCGTTCCACATCATAGGTGGTCCCTTTATACCGGCTGTCCGTCATTTTTAAATATAG
GTTTTCATTTTCTCCCACCAGCTTATATACCTTAGCAGGAGACATTCCTTCCGTATCTTTTACGCAGCGG
TATTTTTCGATCAGTTTTTTCAATTCCGGTGATATTCTCATTTTAGCCATACTCTTCCTTTTTCAATATT
ATTGAAGCATTTATCAGGGTTATTGTCTCATGAGCGGATACATATTTGAATGTATTTAGAAAAATAAACA
AATAGGGGTTCCGCGCACTCGGAGCCTTGATGTGGGCGCTTTTTGCAGCTGTTCGGCTGTGCGCTGGCCA
GACAGTTATGCACAGGCCAGGCGGGTTTTAAGAGTTTTAATAAGTTTTAAAGAGTTTTAGGCGGAAAAAT
CGCCTTTTTTCTCTTTTATATCAGTCACTTACATGTGTGACCGGTTCCCAATGTACGGCTTTGGGTTCCC
AATGTACGGGTTCCGGTTCCCAATGTACGGCTTTGGGTTCCCAATGTACGTGCTATCCACAGGAAAGAAG
CTTTTTCGACCTTTTTCCCCTGCTAGGGCAATTTGCCCTAGCATCTGCTCCGTACATTAGGAACCGGCGG
ATGCTTCGCCCTCGATCAGGTTGCGGTAGCGCATGACTAGGATCGGGCCAGCCTGCCCCGCCTCCTCCTT
CAAATCGTACTCCGGCAGGTCATTTGACCCGATCAGCTTGCGCACGGTGAAACAGAACTTCTTGAACTCT
CCGGCGCTGCCACTGCGTTCGTAGATCGTCTTGAACAACCATCTGGCTTCTGCCTTGCCTGCGGCGCGGC
GTGCCAGGCGGTAGAGAAAACGGCCGATGCCGGGATCGATCAAAAAGTAATCGGGGTGAACCGTCAGCAC
GTCCGGGTTCTTGCCTTCTGTGATCTCGCGGTACATCCAATCAGCTAGCTCGATCTCGATGTACTCCGGC
CGCCCGGTTTCGCTCTTTACGATCTTGTAGCGGCTAATCAAGGCTTCACCCTCGGATACCGTCACCAGGC
GGCCGTTCTTGGCCTTCTTCGTACGCTGCATGGCAACGTGCGTGGTGTTTAACCGAATGCAGGTTTCTAC
CAGGTCGTCTTTCTGCTTTCCGCCATCGGCTCGCCGGCAGAACTTGAGTACGTCCGCAACGTGTGGACGG
AACACGCGGCCGGGCTTGTCTCCCTTCCCTTCCCGGTATCGGTTCATGGATTCGGTTAGATGGGAAACCG
CCATCAGTACCAGGTCGTAATCCCACACACTGGCCATGCCGGCCGGCCCTGCGGAAACCTCTACGTGCCC
GTCTGGAAGCTCGTAGCGGATCACCTCGCCAGCTCGTCGGTCACGCTTCGACAGACGGAAAACGGCCACG
TCCATGATGCTGCGACTATCGCGGGTGCCCACGTCATAGAGCATCGGAACGAAAAAATCTGGTTGCTCGT
CGCCCTTGGGCGGCTTCCTAATCGACGACGCACCGGCTGCCGGCGGTTGCCGGGATTCTTTGCGGATTCG
ATCAGCGGCCGCTTGCCACGATTCACCGGGGCGTGCTTCTGCCTCGATGCGTTGCCGCTGGGCGGCCTGC
GCGGCCTTCAACTTCTCCACCAGGTCATCACCCAGCGCCGCGCCGATTTGTACCGGGCCGGATGGTTTGC
GACCGCTCACGCCGATTCCTCGGGCTTGGGGGTTCCAGTGCCATTGCAGGGCCGGCAGACAACCCAGCCG
CTTACGCCTGGCCAACCGCCCGTTCCTCCACACATGGGGCATTCCACGGCGTCGGTGCCTGGTTGTTCTT
GATTTTCCATGCCGCCTCCTTTAGCCGCTAAAATTCATCTACTCATTTATTCATTTGCTCATTTACTCTG
GTAGCTGCGCGATGTATTCAGATAGCAGCTCGGTAATGGTCTTGCCTTGGCGTACCGCGTACATCTTCAG
CTTGGTGTGATCCTCCGCCGGCAACTGAAAGTTGACCCGCTTCATGGCTGGCGTGTCTGCCAGGCTGGCC
AACGTTGCAGCCTTGCTGCTGCGTGCGCTCGGACGGCCGGCACTTAGCGTGTTTGTGCTTTTGCTCATTT
TCTCTTTACCTCATTAACTCAAATGAGTTTTGATTTAATTTCAGCGGCCAGCGCCTGGACCTCGCGGGCA
GCGTCGCCCTCGGGTTCTGATTCAAGAACGGTTGTGCCGGCGGCGGCAGTGCCTGGGTAGCTCACGCGCT
GCGTGATACGGGACTCAAGAATGGGCAGCTCGTACCCGGCCAGCGCCTCGGCAACCTCACCGCCGATGCG
CGTGCCTTTGATCGCCCGCGACACGACAAAGGCCGCTTGTAGCCTTCCATCCGTGACCTCAATGCGCTGC
TTAACCAGCTCCACCAGGTCGGCGGTGGCCCATATGTCGTAA
Features (pLannotate 1.2.2; 17 found; start..end, strand, type, name):
    635..659     -  misc_feature   RB T-DNA repeat: right border repeat from nopaline C58 T-DNA
    726..1433    -  terminator     OCS terminator: octopine synthase terminator
   1444..1656    -  CDS            RXLRC_PHYIT (fragment): Experimental evidence at protein level: Swiss-Prot protein existence level 1. Effector that promotes P.infestans virulence and suppresses pattern-triggered immunity (PTI) (PubMed:26966171, PubMed:30049706). Interacts with the host ubiquitin E3 ligase NRL1 and enhances the association between NRL1 and SWAP70 to promote proteasome-mediated degradation of SWAP70, which results in the suppression of immunity (PubMed:26966171, PubMed:30049706). From Phytophthora infestans (strain T30-4) (Potato late blight fungus).
   1668..1721    -  misc_feature   TMV Ω: translational enhancer from the tobacco mosaic virus 5'-leader sequence (Gallie et al., 1988)
   1750..2095    -  promoter       CaMV 35S promoter: strong constitutive promoter from cauliflower mosaic virus
   1752..1798    -  promoter       minimal CaMV 35S promoter: minimal 35S promoter from cauliflower mosaic virus
   2279..3085    -  CDS            IBMP_CAMVB (fragment): Experimental evidence at protein level: Swiss-Prot protein existence level 1. Enhances the ribosomal termination-reinitiation event leading to the translation of major open reading frames on the polycistronic viral RNAs. From Cauliflower mosaic virus (strain Bari 1) (CaMV).
   3128..3380    -  terminator     NOS terminator: nopaline synthase terminator and poly(A) signal
   3411..3959    -  CDS            bar: PAT_STRHY - Experimental evidence at protein level: Swiss-Prot protein existence level 1. Inactivates phosphinothricin (PPT) by transfer of an acetyl group from acetyl CoA. Can also acetylate demethylphosphinothricin but not PTT or glutamate. This enzyme is an effector of phosphinothricin tripeptide (PTT or bialaphos) resistance. From Streptomyces hygroscopicus. Introduced by genetic manipulation and expressed in glufosinate-tolerant maize by Dekalb Genetics.
   3980..4162    -  promoter       NOS promoter: nopaline synthase promoter NOS promoter
   4357..4381    -  misc_feature   LB T-DNA repeat: left border repeat from nopaline C58 T-DNA
   4517..5105    -  rep_origin     ori: high-copy-number ColE1/pMB1/pBR322/pUC origin of replication
   5276..6070    -  CDS            KanR: aminoglycoside phosphotransferase; aphA-3; confers resistance to kanamycin
   6071..6175    -  promoter       AmpR promoter: bla
   6237..6431    -  rep_origin     pVS1 oriV: origin of replication for the Pseudomonas plasmid pVS1 (Heeb et al., 2000)
   6497..7570    -  CDS            pVS1 RepA: replication protein from the Pseudomonas plasmid pVS1 (Heeb et al., 2000)
   7999..326     -  CDS            pVS1 StaA (across the origin): stability protein from the Pseudomonas plasmid pVS1 (Heeb et al., 2000)
