[The description below was written by a language model from this plasmid's Addgene catalogue record and pLannotate feature annotations shown in this document.]
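Description:
pICSL86977OD:PITG_02860a is a plant-expression binary plasmid built on the pICSL86977OD backbone, designed to be moved into Agrobacterium and used for transient expression of its insert in plants by agro-infiltration. It is maintained in E. coli through a high-copy ColE1/pUC-type origin and selected with kanamycin via an aminoglycoside phosphotransferase gene driven by the bla (AmpR) promoter. The pVS1 oriV, RepA replication protein and StaA stability protein provide replication and stable maintenance in Agrobacterium.

The transferred region lies between nopaline C58-type left and right T-DNA border repeats and carries two cassettes. Next to the right border is the expression unit. Here the constitutive CaMV 35S promoter, followed by the TMV Ω 5' leader acting as a translational enhancer, drives the Phytophthora infestans insert PITG_02860, and the unit ends with the octopine synthase terminator. The annotation matches this coding region to a fragment of an RXLR effector that suppresses pattern-triggered immunity by interacting with the host ubiquitin E3 ligase NRL1 and promoting degradation of SWAP70. No epitope tag or reporter is annotated, and the cloning sites are not recorded. A stretch upstream of the core promoter is annotated as a CaMV protein fragment, which probably reflects extended viral promoter-region sequence rather than an intended gene. Towards the left border, a NOS promoter–bar–NOS terminator cassette encodes phosphinothricin acetyltransferase, which gives Basta (glufosinate) resistance for plant selection.

The sequenced record is 8,302 nt, somewhat shorter than the catalogued empty-backbone size, possibly because a backbone segment is replaced during cloning. The associated work concerns pathogen effectors that counteract NLR immune receptor networks.
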