Addgene plasmid #173507: pICSL86977OD:PITG_02860a
Purpose: This is a binary plasmid that can be transferred into Agrobacterium and used to transiently express the protein encoded by the insert in plants by agro-infiltration.
Depositing lab: Sophien Kamoun. Depositing organization: Sainsbury Laboratory, Norwich. Publication: Plant pathogens convergently evolved to counteract redundant nodes of an NLR immune receptor network. Derevnina L, Contreras MP, Adachi H, Upson J, Vergara Cruces A, Xie R, Sklenar J, Menke FLH, Mugford ST, MacLean D, Ma W, Hogenhout SA, Goverse A, Maqbool A, Wu CH, Kamoun S. PLoS Biol. 2021 Aug 23;19(8):e3001136. doi: 10.1371/journal.pbio.3001136. PubMed 34424903.
Backbone
  Vector backbone: pICSL86977OD
  Backbone manufacturer: Youles SynBio plasmids
  Backbone size w/o insert (bp): 8678
  Vector type: Plant Expression
  Selectable markers: Basta
Growth in bacteria
  Bacterial resistance: Kanamycin, 50 μg/mL
  Growth temperature: 37°C
  Growth strain: DH5alpha
  Copy number: High Copy
Gene/Insert
  Gene/Insert name: PITG_02860_P17777
  Species: Phytophthora infestans
  Promoter: 35S
  Cloning method: Restriction Enzyme; 5′ cloning site unknown (unknown if destroyed); 3′ cloning site unknown (unknown if destroyed)
Terms and licenses: Academic/Nonprofit Terms; Industry Terms: Not Available to Industry
How to cite: pICSL86977OD:PITG_02860a was a gift from Sophien Kamoun (Addgene plasmid # 173507 ; http://n2t.net/addgene:173507 ; RRID:Addgene_173507)
