>Addgene plasmid #173507 | pICSL86977OD:PITG_02860a | depositor partial sequence | sequence record 336539 | CDS of PITG_02860_P17777
ATGACTAAGTTGTCTGAGTTGTTCAGGTTGGACGACGACGAGGTGGCTGCTATCAAGGAGCTTTCATCAA
TGTTCTCTGCTTTCTTGCAGAAGAAGTCTCAGGCTCTTGACGTGTACGACGAGATCTTCAGGTCTGGATA
CCCTATCGACACTGCTGCTAGGATCTCTAACTTGTACACTAAGTACTTGAAGGACCCTCAGGCTTTCAGG
GGACCTTGA
